>Addgene plasmid #63658 | pCfB2799 | depositor full sequence | sequence record 149000 | pCfB2799 sequence 7421 bps
CATTCATCCGCTCTAACCGAAAAGGAAGGAGTTAGACAACCTGAAGTCTAGGTCCCTATTTATTTTTTTA
TAGTTATGTTAGTATTAAGAACGTTATTTATATTTCAAATTTTTCTTTTTTTTCTGTACAGACGCGTGTA
CGCATGTAACATTATACTGAAAACCTTGCTTGAGAAGGTTTTGGGACGCTCGAAGATCGCGTCAGCTGAA
GCTTCGTACGCTGCAGGTCGACAACCCTTAATATAACTTCGTATAATGTATGCTATACGAAGTTATTAGG
TCTAGAGATCCCAATACAACAGATCACGTGATCTTTTTGTAAGATGAAGTTGAAGTAGTGTTGCACCGTG
CCAATGCAGGTGGCTATTAGATTAAATATGTGATTTGTTCTATTAAGTTTCCTGTATAATTACAAATGAA
TAACGAAATGAGACAAAGAAGAGAACCAATTTTTACAAGCAGCCAAGATTTCCTTGACAGCCTTGGCGAT
AGCATCGCCAACCTCAGTGGTAGAGTTAGAACCACCAAGGTCACCGGTTCTGACACCTGCATCCAAGACA
TTTCTAACAGCTTCTTCAAGAGCCCTACCTTCTTCAACCAAATCCAAGGATAACTTCAACATCATAGCTG
CAGATAAGATGGTAGCAATTGGGTTAACCTTGTTTGCTGGTAAATCTGGGGCAGAACCATGACATGGTTC
GTACAAACCGAATGCCTTGTTAGTGTCAGGTAGGGAAGCTAGAGATGCAGAAGGTAATAAACCCAAAGAA
CCTGGAATAACAGAGGCTTCATCGGAGATAATATCACCAAACATGTTGTTGGTAATAACAACACCGTTTA
GCTTAGTTGGTGATTTAACCAAAATCATAGCAGCAGAGTCGATCAATTGGTGCTGAACAGTTAATTGTGG
GAACTCAGTCTTGATGGTTTCTTCAACAGTCTTTCTCCACAATCTGGAAGAGGCAAGCACGTTAGCCTTG
TCAAGTGACCAGATTGGTAATGGTGGGTTTTGTTGCAATGCCAAGAAAGCAGCCATTCTTGTAATTCTTT
GAACTTCAGGAACACTGTATTTCTCAGAGTCCCAAGCAACTCCGTCACCTTCATCTTCTTTTCTTTCACC
AAAGTAGATACCACCAACCAATTCTCTAACGACGACGAAATCGGTACCCTTTGCATATTCAGGCTTCAAA
GGAGAAAGATCTAGTAAAGAATCAGAAGCAAAGTTACATGGTCTTAAGTTGGCGTATAGACCCAATTCCT
TTCTGATCTTCAATAGACCTTGTTCTGGTCTAACTGCGCCCGTACCCCATTTTGGACCACCAACAGCACC
TAGTAAGACAGCATCGGCTTTCTTAGAGGCTTCTAGAGCTTCATCTGGTAAAGGAGTGCCAGTGGCATCG
ATGGCAGCACCCCCGATCAAGTGATGTTGGAAATTGAACTTAATTTCTGGACGGACTTCAGCAATGGCAT
TCAAGACCTTAATAGCTTCGTCAGTAACTTCTTTACCGACGTGATCACCCGGTAGGACAACGATATTCTT
AGACATGGTATAATCTGTGTAGTGTGGGATACTTTTTACTTCTTCAAATAGGTATCAACAATAAAAATAA
ATCGAAGCAAATGTAGGAATGCGTTAAAGCAGATGTACTTACTTAGAGTACATAGATATATTTATATAAT
TCAATATATAAAAGTATATGAAGCATCTGATGTTGAACCTGTCATGACTCTAAACTGGAATGGGTAGTTA
TGCTTCTGAAGGTTTTCCGTTAGAAAATGAGTGCAGGGATCAGGCCCGGAACCGGTTTTAGCCTGAAAGG
AAAAGAAAAAAATGCGGTGATTACTAGCACGTGACTGCGCTGAATTGGAATCCACCACAAGTACAGCGAA
TGGCAAGAGGGAAGGGGAATATATTGTGCCTGGCGGTAGTCTGCTATATCAAATGTTAAACATAACTAAA
TGCAGTAGTGAATAGAGTAATGTATTTCTACATATGTGGGTAGGGCCAATGGGAGCCCGATGTCTATTGT
ACAGATATTTTCCTTTTATAGTTAATCAATTCAACTTGGAAATCATTGAGTCGATATCTACTTGGATAAC
TGGAGCCGTGGCAGCGTTTGAAATTTGACGAGTCTCCTTGTTTTGTTCGCGCATTTTCAGTTTATTCAAA
CGGGAGATGGCACCGAATCCACTGACTTCTCTGTTCAATTTGAATGGTAATAGGAAGAAAGTACATTTCG
AGAAATTTTCGCCCAACGTCGAAATCTCATGGATGATATCCTCGATACAAATGACACCTTCATCACCTAA
TTTCTCTTCAACGATATTGTTGTCATTCAAGATTATCTCTTTTGGTTCTTTATCTTCTGGCCTTTGCCAC
ATTATTCTAGATCTCTTTTGGATTAAAGAACGGATAGATGCAAGTGAAGGTTGTCCGATAACAATATATG
GTGATACAAGTTTCAACAATGGGTACACGTCCTTGGTAAGTTTGATGAAAACACCAGTGTTCAACTCAAC
AAGTCTCAAAAGAGATAACACTTTGTAAGCCTTTGCTGGGATCTTCACAGCGAGCTCTCGAGAACCCTTA
ATATAACTTCGTATAATGTATGCTATACGAAGTTATTAGGTGATATCAGATCCACTAGTGGCCTATGCAC
CCAATTCGCCCTATAGTGAGTCGTATTACGCGCGCTCACTGGCCGTCGTTTTACAACGTCGTGACTGGGA
AAACCCTGGCGTTACCCCTGCAGGACAGACGTCATTAGTGCTGAGGCATTAATTGATCAGATTCCGCGCT
TCCACCACTTAGTATGATTCATATTTTATATAATATATAAGATAAGTAACATTCCGTGAATTAATCTGAT
AAACTGTTTTGACAACTGGTTACTTCCCTAAGACTGTTTATATTAGGATTGTCAAGACACTCCGGTATTA
CTCGAGCCCGTAATACAACAAGATCTGCGGCCGCACTCAGACCTGAAGTGAAGTTCCTATACTTTCTAGA
GAATAGGAACTTCTATAGTGAGTCGAATAAGGGCGACACAAAATTTATTCTAAATGCATAATAAATACTG
ATAACATCTTATAGTTTGTATTATATTTTGTATTATCGTTGACATGTATAATTTTGATATCAAAAACTGA
TTTTCCCTTTATTATTTTCGAGATTTATTTTCTTAATTCTCTTTAACAAACTAGAAATATTGTATATACA
AAAAATCATAAATAATAGATGAATAGTTTAATTATAGGTGTTCATCAATCGAAAAAGCAACGTATCTTAT
TTAAAGTGCGTTGCTTTTTTCTCATTTATAAGGTTAAATAATTCTCATATATCAAGCAAAGTGACAGGCG
CCCTTAAATATTCTGACAAATGCTCTTTCCCTAAACTCCCCCCATAAAAAAACCCGCCGAAGCGGGTTTT
TACGTTATTTGCGGATTAACGATTACTCGTTATCAGAACCGCCCAGGGGGCCCGAGCTTAAGACTGGCCG
TCGTTTTACAACACAGAAAGAGTTTGTAGAAACGCAAAAAGGCCATCCGTCAGGGGCCTTCTGCTTAGTT
TGATGCCTGGCAGTTCCCTACTCTCGCCTTCCGCTTCCTCGCTCACTGACTCGCTGCGCTCGGTCGTTCG
GCTGCGGCGAGCGGTATCAGCTCACTCAAAGGCGGTAATACGGTTATCCACAGAATCAGGGGATAACGCA
GGAAAGAACATGTGAGCAAAAGGCCAGCAAAAGGCCAGGAACCGTAAAAAGGCCGCGTTGCTGGCGTTTT
TCCATAGGCTCCGCCCCCCTGACGAGCATCACAAAAATCGACGCTCAAGTCAGAGGTGGCGAAACCCGAC
AGGACTATAAAGATACCAGGCGTTTCCCCCTGGAAGCTCCCTCGTGCGCTCTCCTGTTCCGACCCTGCCG
CTTACCGGATACCTGTCCGCCTTTCTCCCTTCGGGAAGCGTGGCGCTTTCTCATAGCTCACGCTGTAGGT
ATCTCAGTTCGGTGTAGGTCGTTCGCTCCAAGCTGGGCTGTGTGCACGAACCCCCCGTTCAGCCCGACCG
CTGCGCCTTATCCGGTAACTATCGTCTTGAGTCCAACCCGGTAAGACACGACTTATCGCCACTGGCAGCA
GCCACTGGTAACAGGATTAGCAGAGCGAGGTATGTAGGCGGTGCTACAGAGTTCTTGAAGTGGTGGGCTA
ACTACGGCTACACTAGAAGAACAGTATTTGGTATCTGCGCTCTGCTGAAGCCAGTTACCTTCGGAAAAAG
AGTTGGTAGCTCTTGATCCGGCAAACAAACCACCGCTGGTAGCGGTGGTTTTTTTGTTTGCAAGCAGCAG
ATTACGCGCAGAAAAAAAGGATCTCAAGAAGATCCTTTGATCTTTTCTACGGGGTCTGACGCTCAGTGGA
ACGACGCGCGCGTAACTCACGTTAAGGGATTTTGGTCATGAGCTTGCGCCGTCCCGTCAAGTCAGCGTAA
TGCTCTGCTTTTACCAATGCTTAATCAGTGAGGCACCTATCTCAGCGATCTGTCTATTTCGTTCATCCAT
AGTTGCCTGACTCCCCGTCGTGTAGATAACTACGATACGGGAGGGCTTACCATCTGGCCCCAGCGCTGCG
ATGATACCGCGAGAACCACGCTCACCGGCTCCGGATTTATCAGCAATAAACCAGCCAGCCGGAAGGGCCG
AGCGCAGAAGTGGTCCTGCAACTTTATCCGCCTCCATCCAGTCTATTAATTGTTGCCGGGAAGCTAGAGT
AAGTAGTTCGCCAGTTAATAGTTTGCGCAACGTTGTTGCCATCGCTACAGGCATCGTGGTGTCACGCTCG
TCGTTTGGTATGGCTTCATTCAGCTCCGGTTCCCAACGATCAAGGCGAGTTACATGATCCCCCATGTTGT
GCAAAAAAGCGGTTAGCTCCTTCGGTCCTCCGATCGTTGTCAGAAGTAAGTTGGCCGCAGTGTTATCACT
CATGGTTATGGCAGCACTGCATAATTCTCTTACTGTCATGCCATCCGTAAGATGCTTTTCTGTGACTGGT
GAGTACTCAACCAAGTCATTCTGAGAATAGTGTATGCGGCGACCGAGTTGCTCTTGCCCGGCGTCAATAC
GGGATAATACCGCGCCACATAGCAGAACTTTAAAAGTGCTCATCATTGGAAAACGTTCTTCGGGGCGAAA
ACTCTCAAGGATCTTACCGCTGTTGAGATCCAGTTCGATGTAACCCACTCGTGCACCCAACTGATCTTCA
GCATCTTTTACTTTCACCAGCGTTTCTGGGTGAGCAAAAACAGGAAGGCAAAATGCCGCAAAAAAGGGAA
TAAGGGCGACACGGAAATGTTGAATACTCATATTCTTCCTTTTTCAATATTATTGAAGCATTTATCAGGG
TTATTGTCTCATGAGCGGATACATATTTGAATGTATTTAGAAAAATAAACAAATAGGGGTCAGTGTTACA
ACCAATTAACCAATTCTGAACATTATCGCGAGCCCATTTATACCTGAATATGGCTCATAACACCCCTTGT
TTGCCTGGCGGCAGTAGCGCGGTGGTCCCACCTGACCCCATGCCGAACTCAGAAGTGAAACGCCGTAGCG
CCGATGGTAGTGTGGGGACTCCCCATGCGAGAGTAGGGAACTGCCAGGCATCAAATAAAACGAAAGGCTC
AGTCGAAAGACTGGGCCTTTCGCCCGGGCTAATTATGGGGTGTCGCCCTTATTCGACTCTATAGTGAAGT
TCCTATTCTCTAGAAAGTATAGGAACTTCTGAAGTGGGGATTTAAAGTCGGTGTCCGCGCTGAGGGTTTA
ATGGCGCGCCGCGGCCGCCCGCGGTGTTGTATCTCAAAATGAGATATGTCAGTATGACAATACGTCATCC
TGAACGTTCATAAAACACATATGAAACAACCTTATAACAAAACGAACAACATGAGACAAAACCCGTCCTT
CCCTAGCTGAACTACCCAAAAGTATAAATGCCTGAACAATTAGTTTAGATCCGAGCTAGCATTAAGTCCT
CAGCGAGCACGCTGCTTCATGGAATGCGTGCGATGAGCGACCTCATGCTATACCTGAGAAAGCAACCTGA
CCTACAGGAAAGAGTTACTCAAGAATAAGAATTTTCGTTTTAAAACCTAAGAGTCACTTTAAAATTTGTA
TACACTTATTTTTTTTATAACTTATTTAATAATAAAAATCATAAATCATAAGAAATTCGCTTATTTAGAA
GTGTCAACAACGTATCTACCAACGGAATGCGTGCGATGCACACACCATAGCTTCAAAATGTTTCTACTCC
TTTTTTACTCTTCCAGATTTTCTCGGACTCCGCGCATCGCCGTACCACTTCAAAACACCCAAGCACAGCA
TACTAAATTTCCCCTCTTTCTTCCTCTAGGGTGTCGTTAATTACCCGTACTAAAGGTTTGGAAAAGAAAA
AAGAGACCGCCTCGTTTCTTTTTCTTCGTCGAAAAAGGCAATAAAAATTTTTATCACGTTTCTTTTTCTT
GAAAATTTTTTTTTTTGATTTTTTTCTCTTTCGATGACCTCCCATTGATATTTAAGTTAATAAACGGTCT
TCAATTTCTCAAGTTTCAGTTTCATTTTTCTTGTTCTATTACAACTTTTTTTACTTCTTGCTCATTAGAA
AGAAAGCATAGCAATCTAATCTAAGTTTTAATTACAAATCTGTCATATGAGCAAAGGAGAAGAACTTTTC
ACTGGAGTTGTCCCAATTCTTGTTGAATTAGATGGTGATGTTAATGGGCACAAATTTTCTGTCAGAGGAG
AGGGTGAAGGTGATGCTACAATCGGAAAACTCACCCTTAAATTTATTTGCACTACTGGAAAACTACCTGT
TCCATGGCCAACACTTGTCACTACTCTGACCTATGGTGTTCAATGCTTTTCCCGTTATCCGGATCACATG
AAAAGGCATGACTTTTTCAAGAGTGCCATGCCCGAAGGTTATGTACAGGAACGCACTATATCTTTCAAAG
ATGACGGGAAATACAAGACGCGTGCTGTAGTCAAGTTTGAAGGTGATACCCTTGTTAATCGTATCGAGTT
AAAGGGTACTGATTTTAAAGAAGATGGAAACATTCTCGGACACAAACTCGAGTACAACTTTAACTCACAC
AATGTATACATCACGGCAGACAAACAAAAGAATGGAATCAAAGCTAACTTCACAGTTCGCCACAACGTTG
AAGATGGTTCCGTTCAACTAGCAGACCATTATCAACAAAATACTCCAATTGGCGATGGCCCTGTCCTTTT
ACCAGACAACCATTACCTGTCGACACAAACTGTCCTTTCGAAAGATCCCAACGAAAAGCGTGACCACATG
GTCCTTCATGAGTACGTAAATGCTGCTGGGATTACACATGGCATGGATGAGCTCTACAAATGAATCGCGT
G
Features (pLannotate 1.2.2; 20 found; start..end, strand, type, name):
      6..195     +  terminator     CYC1 terminator: S. cerevisiae CYC1; transcription terminator for CYC1
    243..276     -  protein_bind   loxP: Cre-mediated recombination occurs in the 8-bp core sequence (GCATACAT). Cre recombinase
    461..1540    -  CDS            LEU2: LEU3_YEAST - Experimental evidence at protein level: Swiss-Prot protein existence level 1. Catalyzes the oxidation of 3-carboxy-2-hydroxy-4- methylpentanoate (3-isopropylmalate) to 3-carboxy-4-methyl-2- oxopentanoate. The product decarboxylates to 4-methyl-2 oxopentanoate. From Saccharomyces cerevisiae (strain ATCC 204508 / S288c) (Baker's yeast).
   2059..2610    -  CDS            RLP7 (fragment): RLP7_YEAST - Also known as RPL7. Experimental evidence at protein level: Swiss-Prot protein existence level 1. Involved in the biogenesis of the 60S ribosomal subunit. May act as a specificity factor that binds precursor rRNAs and tethers the enzymes that carry out the early 5' to 3' exonucleolytic reactions that generate the mature rRNAs. From Saccharomyces cerevisiae (strain ATCC 204508 / S288c) (Baker's yeast).
   2593..2626    -  protein_bind   loxP: Cre-mediated recombination occurs in the 8-bp core sequence (GCATACAT). Cre recombinase
   2670..2688    -  promoter       T7 promoter: promoter for bacteriophage T7 RNA polymerase
   2696..2747    +  CDS            lacZα (fragment): LacZα fragment of β-galactosidase; lacZ fragment
   2990..3023    -  protein_bind   FRT (minimal): supports FLP-mediated excision but not integration (Turan and Bode, 2011) FLP recombinase from the Saccharomyces cerevisiae 2μ plasmid
   3493..3512    +  CDS            lacZα (fragment): LacZα fragment of β-galactosidase; lacZ fragment
   3537..3554    -  terminator     rrnB T2 terminator (fragment): transcription terminator T2 from the E. coli rrnB gene
   3779..4367    -  rep_origin     ori: high-copy-number ColE1/pMB1/pBR322/pUC origin of replication
   4491..5351    -  CDS            AmpR: β-lactamase; bla; confers resistance to ampicillin, carbenicillin, and related antibiotics
   5354..5450    -  promoter       AmpR promoter (fragment): bla
   5480..5504    -  CDS            KanR (fragment): aminoglycoside phosphotransferase; aph(3')-Ia; confers resistance to kanamycin
   5533..5648    +  ncRNA          5S rRNA: Accession: RF00001 - 5S ribosomal RNA
   5652..5692    +  terminator     rrnB T1 terminator (fragment): transcription terminator T1 from the E. coli rrnB gene
   5736..5769    +  protein_bind   FRT (minimal): supports FLP-mediated excision but not integration (Turan and Bode, 2011) FLP recombinase from the Saccharomyces cerevisiae 2μ plasmid
   6055..6220    -  terminator     ADH1 terminator: S. cerevisiae ADH1; transcription terminator for the S. cerevisiae alcohol dehydrogenase 1 (ADH1) gene
   6276..6675    +  promoter       TEF1 promoter: S. cerevisiae TEF1; promoter for EF-1α
   6697..7410    +  CDS            superfolder GFP: GFP variant that folds robustly even when fused to poorly folded proteins (Pédelacq et al., 2006)
