[The description below was written by a language model from this plasmid's Addgene catalogue record and pLannotate feature annotations shown in this document.]
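Description:
pCfB2799 is a Saccharomyces cerevisiae integrative expression vector from the EasyCloneMulti set, designed to insert a cassette at multiple genomic sites simultaneously by homologous recombination with Ty3 retrotransposon-derived sequences. It has no yeast replication origin. Instead, two consensus Ty3 homology arms (5' and 3') bracket the payload and direct it to the dispersed Ty3-like loci. The bacterial part of the plasmid lies outside these arms. It consists of a high-copy pUC/ColE1 origin and the ampicillin resistance gene for propagation in E. coli, along with leftover fragments of rrnB terminators, lacZα and two minimal FRT sites. The catalogue gives a total size of 7460 bp, whereas the deposited sequence is 7421 nt, so depositor and automated feature coordinates differ by a few bases.

Between the arms, the TEF1 promoter, a strong constitutive yeast promoter, drives GFP, which the automated annotation identifies as superfolder GFP. The CYC1 terminator follows just across the plasmid's numbering origin. An ADH1 terminator sits upstream of the promoter in the opposite orientation, presumably for a second expression slot, though the record does not say so. Selection in yeast relies on the Kluyveromyces lactis LEU2 gene under its own promoter, which complements leucine auxotrophy. According to the depositor's feature list, the marker carries a C-terminal degradation tag. Destabilising the marker protein in this way would be expected to favour clones that have acquired several copies. The marker cassette is flanked by loxP sites, so Cre recombinase can excise it after integration and allow LEU2 to be reused. The GFP reporter provides a fluorescence readout of expression from the integrated cassettes.
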