Addgene plasmid #63658: pCfB2799
Purpose: pCfB2799 is a vector for multiple integrations at sites sharing homology with Ty3Cons. The selective marker is Kl.LEU2. Additionally it contains a PTEF1-GFP as reporter.
Depositing lab: Irina Borodina & Jerome Maury. Depositing organization: Danmarks Tekniske Universitet. Publication: EasyCloneMulti: A Set of Vectors for Simultaneous and Multiple Genomic Integrations in Saccharomyces cerevisiae. Maury J, Germann SM, Baallal Jacobsen SA, Jensen NB, Kildegaard KR, Herrgard MJ, Schneider K, Koza A, Forster J, Nielsen J, Borodina I. PLoS One. 2016 Mar 2;11(3):e0150394. doi: 10.1371/journal.pone.0150394. eCollection 2016. PONE-D-15-45506 PubMed 26934490.
Backbone
  Vector backbone: see publication
  Total vector size (bp): 7460
  Vector type: Yeast Expression, Cre/Lox
  Selectable markers: LEU2
Growth in bacteria
  Bacterial resistance: Ampicillin, 100 μg/mL
  Growth temperature: 37°C
  Growth strain: DH5alpha
  Copy number: Unknown
Gene/Insert
  Gene/Insert name: GFP
  Promoter: TEF1 promoter
  Cloning method: Unknown
  Sequencing primers: 5′ TEF-seq
Terms and licenses: Academic/Nonprofit Terms; Industry Terms: Not Available to Industry
Depositor comments: Please see previous FEMS Yeast Research paper for more details: http://femsyr.oxfordjournals.org/content/14/2/238 Feature list: T CYC1 6..195 loxP 243..302 T K.l. URA3 303..425 Degradation tag 426..476 K.l. LEU2 477..1562 P K.l. LEU2 1563..2592 loxP 2609..2642 Consensus Ty3 3' 2782..2982 pUC ori 3763..4406 AmpR 4509..5367 Consensus Ty3 5' 5811..6044 T ADH1 6071..6265 P TEF1 6284..6703 GFP 6713..7429
How to cite: pCfB2799 was a gift from Irina Borodina & Jerome Maury (Addgene plasmid # 63658 ; http://n2t.net/addgene:63658 ; RRID:Addgene_63658)
