>Addgene plasmid #63658 | pCfB2799 | addgene partial sequence | sequence record 148994 | L4440 5'-AGCGAGTCAGTGAGCGAG-3'
ACTGCCAGGCATCAAACTAAGCAGAAGGCCCCTGACGGATGGCCTTTTTGCGTTTCTACAAACTCTTTCT
GTGTTGTAAAACGACGGCCAGTCTTAAGCTCGGGCCCCCTGGGCGGTTCTGATAACGAGTAATCGTTAAT
CCGCAAATAACGTAAAAACCCGCTTCGGCGGGTTTTTTTATGGGGGGAGTTTAGGGAAAGAGCATTTGTC
AGAATATTTAAGGGCGCCTGTCACTTTGCTTGATATATGAGAATTATTTAACCTTATAAATGAGAAAAAA
GCAACGCACTTTAAATAAGATACGTTGCTTTTTCGATTGATGAACACCTATAATTAAACTATTCATCTAT
TATTTATGATTTTTTGTATATACAATATTTCTAGTTTGTTAAAGAGAATTAAGAAAATAAATCTCGAAAA
TAATAAAGGGAAAATCAGTTTTTGATATCAAAATTATACATGTCAACGATAATACAAAATATAATACAAA
CTATAAGATGTTATCAGTATTTATTATGCATTTAGAATAAATTTTGTGTCGCCCTTATTCGACTCACTAT
AGAAGTTCCTATTCTCTAGAAAGTATAGGAACTTCACTTCAGGTCTGAGTGCGGCCGCAGATCTTGTTGT
ATTACGGGCTCGAGTAATACCGGAGTGTCTTGACAATCCTAATATAAACAGTCTTAGGGAAGTAACCAGT
TGTCAAAACAGTTTATCAGATTAATTCACGGAATGTTACTTATCTTATATATTATATAAAATATGAATCA
TACTAAGTGGTGGAAGCGCGGAATCTGATCAATTAATGCCTCAGCACTAATGACGTCTGTCCTGCAGGGG
TAACGCCAGGGTTTTCCCAGTCACGACGTTGTAAAACGACGGCCAGTGAGCGCGCGTAATACGACTCACT
ATAGGGCGAATTGGGTGCATAGGCCACTAGTGGATCTGATATCACCTAATAACTTC
