>Addgene plasmid #63658 | pCfB2799 | addgene partial sequence | sequence record 148996 | TEF_seq 5'-ggtcttcaatttctcaagtttc-3'
AACTTTTTTTACTTCTTGCTCATTAGAAAGAAAGCATAGCAATCTAATCTAAGTTTTAATTACAAATCTG
TCATAAAACAATGAGCAAAGGAGAAGAACTTTTCACTGGAGTTGTCCCAATTCTTGTTGAATTAGATGGT
GATGTTAATGGGCACAAATTTTCTGTCAGAGGAGAGGGTGAAGGTGATGCTACAATCGGAAAACTCACCC
TTAAATTTATTTGCACTACTGGAAAACTACCTGTTCCATGGCCAACACTTGTCACTACTCTGACCTATGG
TGTTCAATGCTTTTCCCGTTATCCGGATCACATGAAAAGGCATGACTTTTTCAAGAGTGCCATGCCCGAA
GGTTATGTACAGGAACGCACTATATCTTTCAAAGATGACGGGAAATACAAGACGCGTGCTGTAGTCAAGT
TTGAAGGTGATACCCTTGTTAATCGTATCGAGTTAAAGGGTACTGATTTTAAAGAAGATGGAAACATTCT
CGGACACAAACTCGAGTACAACTTTAACTCACACAATGTATACATCACGGCAGACAAACAAAAGAATGGA
ATCAAAGCTAACTTCACAGTTCGCCACAACGTTGAAGATGGTTCCGTTCAACTAGCAGACCATTATCAAC
AAAATACTCCAATTGGCGATGGCCCTGTCCTTTTACCAGACAACCATTACCTGTCGACACAAACTGTCCT
TTCGAAAGATCCCAACGAAAAGCGTGACCACATGGTCCTTCATGAGTACGTAAATGCTGCTGGGATTACA
CATGGCATGGATGAGCTCTACAAATGAATCGCGTGCATTCATCCGCTCTAACCGAAAAGGAAGGAGTTAG
ACAACCTGAAGTCTAGGTCCCTATTTATTTTTTTATAGTTATGTTAGTATTAAGAACGTTATTTATATTT
CAAATTTTTCTTTTTTTTCTGTACAGACGCGTGTACGCATGTAACATTATACTGAAAACCTTGCTTGAGA
AGGTTTTGGGACGCTCGAAGATCGCGTCAGCTGAAGCTTCGTACGCTGCAGGTCGACAACCCTTAATATA
CTTC
