>Addgene plasmid #63658 | pCfB2799 | addgene partial sequence | sequence record 148997 | Mombaerts-819 5'-GAGAAGCGCGATCACATGGTCCT-3'
AATGCTGCTGGGATTACACATGGCATGGATGAGCTCTACAAATGAATCGCGTGCATTCATCCGCTCTAAC
CGAAAAGGAAGGAGTTAGACAACCTGAAGTCTAGGTCCCTATTTATTTTTTTATAGTTATGTTAGTATTA
AGAACGTTATTTATATTTCAAATTTTTCTTTTTTTTCTGTACAGACGCGTGTACGCATGTAACATTATAC
TGAAAACCTTGCTTGAGAAGGTTTTGGGACGCTCGAAGATCGCGTCAGCTGAAGCTTCGTACGCTGCAGG
TCGACAACCCTTAATATAACTTCGTATAATGTATGCTATACGAAGTTATTAGGTCTAGAGATCCCAATAC
AACAGATCACGTGATCTTTTTGTAAGATGAAGTTGAAGTAGTGTTGCACCGTGCCAATGCAGGTGGCTAT
TAGATTAAATATGTGATTTGTTCTATTAAGTTTCCTGTATAATTACAAATGAATAACGAAATGAGACAAA
GAAGAGAACCAATTTTTACAAGCAGCCAAGATTTCCTTGACAGCCTTGGCGATAGCATCGCCAACCTCAG
TGGTAGAGTTAGAACCACCAAGGTCACCGGTTCTGACACCTGCATCCAAGACATTTCTAACAGCTTCTTC
AAGAGCCCTACCTTCTTCAACCAAATCCAAGGATAACTTCAACATCATAGCTGCAGATAAGATGGTAGCA
ATTGGGTTAACCTTGTTTGCTGGTAAATCTGGGGCAGAACCATGACATGGTTCGTACAAACCGAATGCCT
TGTTAGTGTCAGGTAGGGAAGCTAGAGATGCAGAAGGTAATAAACCCAAAGAACCTGGAATAACAGAGGC
TTCATCGGAGATAATATCACCAAACATGTTGTTGGTAATAACAACACCGTTTAGCTTAGTTGGTGATTTA
